>Addgene plasmid #138144 | pLentiRNACRISPR_002 - hU6-DR_BsmBI-EFS-PguCas13b-NES-2A-Puro-WPRE | addgene full sequence | sequence record 272529 | Addgene NGS Result
GACATTGATTATTGACTAGTTATTAATAGTAATCAATTACGGGGTCATTAGTTCATAGCCCATATATGGA
GTTCCGCGTTACATAACTTACGGTAAATGGCCCGCCTGGCTGACCGCCCAACGACCCCCGCCCATTGACG
TCAATAATGACGTATGTTCCCATAGTAACGCCAATAGGGACTTTCCATTGACGTCAATGGGTGGAGTATT
TACGGTAAACTGCCCACTTGGCAGTACATCAAGTGTATCATATGCCAAGTACGCCCCCTATTGACGTCAA
TGACGGTAAATGGCCCGCCTGGCATTATGCCCAGTACATGACCTTATGGGACTTTCCTACTTGGCAGTAC
ATCTACGTATTAGTCATCGCTATTACCATGGTGATGCGGTTTTGGCAGTACATCAATGGGCGTGGATAGC
GGTTTGACTCACGGGGATTTCCAAGTCTCCACCCCATTGACGTCAATGGGAGTTTGTTTTGGCACCAAAA
TCAACGGGACTTTCCAAAATGTCGTAACAACTCCGCCCCATTGACGCAAATGGGCGGTAGGCGTGTACGG
TGGGAGGTCTATATAAGCAGCGCGTTTTGCCTGTACTGGGTCTCTCTGGTTAGACCAGATCTGAGCCTGG
GAGCTCTCTGGCTAACTAGGGAACCCACTGCTTAAGCCTCAATAAAGCTTGCCTTGAGTGCTTCAAGTAG
TGTGTGCCCGTCTGTTGTGTGACTCTGGTAACTAGAGATCCCTCAGACCCTTTTAGTCAGTGTGGAAAAT
CTCTAGCAGTGGCGCCCGAACAGGGACTTGAAAGCGAAAGGGAAACCAGAGGAGCTCTCTCGACGCAGGA
CTCGGCTTGCTGAAGCGCGCACGGCAAGAGGCGAGGGGCGGCGACTGGTGAGTACGCCAAAAATTTTGAC
TAGCGGAGGCTAGAAGGAGAGAGATGGGTGCGAGAGCGTCAGTATTAAGCGGGGGAGAATTAGATCGCGA
TGGGAAAAAATTCGGTTAAGGCCAGGGGGAAAGAAAAAATATAAATTAAAACATATAGTATGGGCAAGCA
GGGAGCTAGAACGATTCGCAGTTAATCCTGGCCTGTTAGAAACATCAGAAGGCTGTAGACAAATACTGGG
ACAGCTACAACCATCCCTTCAGACAGGATCAGAAGAACTTAGATCATTATATAATACAGTAGCAACCCTC
TATTGTGTGCATCAAAGGATAGAGATAAAAGACACCAAGGAAGCTTTAGACAAGATAGAGGAAGAGCAAA
ACAAAAGTAAGACCACCGCACAGCAAGCGGCCGCTGATCTTCAGACCTGGAGGAGGAGATATGAGGGACA
ATTGGAGAAGTGAATTATATAAATATAAAGTAGTAAAAATTGAACCATTAGGAGTAGCACCCACCAAGGC
AAAGAGAAGAGTGGTGCAGAGAGAAAAAAGAGCAGTGGGAATAGGAGCTTTGTTCCTTGGGTTCTTGGGA
GCAGCAGGAAGCACTATGGGCGCAGCGTCAATGACGCTGACGGTACAGGCCAGACAATTATTGTCTGGTA
TAGTGCAGCAGCAGAACAATTTGCTGAGGGCTATTGAGGCGCAACAGCATCTGTTGCAACTCACAGTCTG
GGGCATCAAGCAGCTCCAGGCAAGAATCCTGGCTGTGGAAAGATACCTAAAGGATCAACAGCTCCTGGGG
ATTTGGGGTTGCTCTGGAAAACTCATTTGCACCACTGCTGTGCCTTGGAATGCTAGTTGGAGTAATAAAT
CTCTGGAACAGATTTGGAATCACACGACCTGGATGGAGTGGGACAGAGAAATTAACAATTACACAAGCTT
AATACACTCCTTAATTGAAGAATCGCAAAACCAGCAAGAAAAGAATGAACAAGAATTATTGGAATTAGAT
AAATGGGCAAGTTTGTGGAATTGGTTTAACATAACAAATTGGCTGTGGTATATAAAATTATTCATAATGA
TAGTAGGAGGCTTGGTAGGTTTAAGAATAGTTTTTGCTGTACTTTCTATAGTGAATAGAGTTAGGCAGGG
ATATTCACCATTATCGTTTCAGACCCACCTCCCAACCCCGAGGGGACCCGACAGGCCCGAAGGAATAGAA
GAAGAAGGTGGAGAGAGAGACAGAGACAGATCCATTCGATTAGTGAACGGATCGGCACTGCGTGCGCCAA
TTCTGCAGACAAATGGCAGTATTCATCCACAATTTTAAAAGAAAAGGGGGGATTGGGGGGTACAGTGCAG
GGGAAAGAATAGTAGACATAATAGCAACAGACATACAAACTAAAGAATTACAAAAACAAATTACAAAAAT
TCAAAATTTTCGGGTTTATTACAGGGACAGCAGAGATCCAGTTTGGTTAATTAAGGTACCGAGGGCCTAT
TTCCCATGATTCCTTCATATTTGCATATACGATACAAGGCTGTTAGAGAGATAATTGGAATTAATTTGAC
TGTAAACACAAAGATATTAGTACAAAATACGTGACGTAGAAAGTAATAATTTCTTGGGTAGTTTGCAGTT
TTAAAATTATGTTTTAAAATGGACTATCATATGCTTACCGTAACTTGAAAGTATTTCGATTTCTTGGCTT
TATATATCTTGTGGAAAGGACGAAACACCGAGACGGACGTCTCTGTTGGATCTACCCTCTATTTGAAGGG
TACACACAACTTTTTTGAATTCGCTAGCTAGGTCTTGAAAGGAGTGGGAATTGGCTCCGGTGCCCGTCAG
TGGGCAGAGCGCACATCGCCCACAGTCCCCGAGAAGTTGGGGGGAGGGGTCGGCAATTGATCCGGTGCCT
AGAGAAGGTGGCGCGGGGTAAACTGGGAAAGTGATGTCGTGTACTGGCTCCGCCTTTTTCCCGAGGGTGG
GGGAGAACCGTATATAAGTGCAGTAGTCGCCGTGAACGTTCTTTTTCGCAACGGGTTTGCCGCCAGAACA
CAGGACCGGTTCTAGAGCGCTGCCACCATGACAGAGCAGAGCGAGAGGCCCTACAACGGCACCTACTACA
CCCTGGAAGATAAGCACTTCTGGGCCGCCTTTCTGAACCTGGCCAGACACAACGCCTACATCACCCTGAC
ACACATCGACCGGCAGCTGGCCTACAGCAAGGCCGACATCACCAACGACCAGGACGTGCTGAGCTTCAAG
GCCCTGTGGAAGAACTTCGACAACGACCTGGAAAGAAAGAGCCGGCTGCGGAGCCTGATCCTGAAGCACT
TCAGCTTTCTGGAAGGCGCCGCTTACGGCAAGAAGCTGTTCGAGTCTAAGAGCAGCGGCAACAAGAGCAG
CAAGAACAAAGAGCTGACCAAGAAAGAGAAAGAGGAACTGCAGGCCAACGCTCTGAGCCTGGACAACCTG
AAGTCTATCCTGTTCGACTTCCTGCAGAAGCTGAAGGACTTCCGGAACTACTACAGCCACTACCGGCACA
GCGGAAGCAGCGAGCTGCCTCTGTTCGACGGCAACATGCTGCAGCGGCTGTACAACGTGTTCGACGTGTC
CGTGCAGCGCGTGAAGATCGACCACGAGCACAACGATGAGGTGGACCCTCACTACCACTTCAACCACCTC
GTGCGGAAGGGCAAGAAGGACAGATACGGCCACAACGACAACCCCAGCTTCAAGCACCACTTCGTGGACG
GCGAAGGCATGGTTACAGAAGCCGGCCTGCTGTTCTTCGTGTCCCTGTTCCTGGAAAAGCGGGACGCCAT
CTGGATGCAGAAGAAGATCCGGGGCTTCAAAGGCGGCACCGAGACATACCAGCAGATGACCAACGAGGTG
TTCTGCCGGTCCAGAATCAGCCTGCCTAAGCTGAAGCTGGAAAGCCTGCGGATGGACGACTGGATGCTGC
TGGACATGCTGAACGAACTCGTGCGGTGCCCCAAGCCTCTGTACGACAGACTGAGAGAGGACGACCGGGC
CTGCTTTAGAGTGCCCGTGGATATCCTGCCTGACGAGGACGATACAGATGGCGGCGGAGAGGACCCCTTC
AAGAATACCCTCGTCCGGCACCAGGACAGATTCCCTTACTTCGCCCTGCGGTACTTCGACCTGAAGAAGG
TGTTCACCAGCCTGCGGTTCCACATCGATCTGGGCACCTACCACTTTGCCATCTACAAGAAGATGATCGG
CGAGCAGCCCGAGGACAGACACCTGACCAGAAACCTGTACGGCTTCGGCCGGATCCAGGACTTCGCCGAA
GAACACAGACCCGAGGAATGGAAGCGGCTCGTCAGAGATCTGGACTACTTCGAGACAGGCGACAAGCCCT
ACATCAGCCAGACAAGCCCACACTACCACATCGAGAAGGGAAAGATCGGCCTGAGATTCATGCCCGAGGG
CCAGCATCTTTGGCCCTCTCCAGAAGTGGGCACCACCAGAACCGGCAGATCTAAGTACGCCCAGGACAAG
AGACTGACCGCCGAGGCCTTTCTGTCTGTGCACGAGCTGATGCCTATGATGTTCTACTACTTCCTGCTGC
GCGAGAAGTACAGCGAGGAAGTGTCTGCCGAGAGAGTGCAGGGCAGAATCAAGCGCGTGATCGAGGATGT
GTACGCCGTGTACGATGCCTTTGCCAGGGACGAGATCAACACCCGGGATGAGCTGGATGCCTGCCTGGCC
GATAAGGGCATCAGAAGAGGCCATCTGCCTCGCCAGATGATCGCCATCCTGAGCCAAGAGCACAAGGACA
TGGAAGAGAAGATTCGGAAGAAACTGCAAGAGATGATGGCCGACACCGACCACCGGCTGGATATGCTGGA
TAGACAGACCGACCGGAAGATCAGAATCGGCCGGAAGAATGCCGGACTGCCTAAGAGCGGAGTGATCGCC
GATTGGCTCGTGCGGGACATGATGAGATTTCAGCCCGTGGCCAAGGACGCCAGCGGAAAGCCTCTGAACA
ACTCCAAGGCCAACAGCACCGAGTACCGGATGCTGCAGAGAGCCCTGGCTCTGTTTGGAGGCGAGAAAGA
GAGGCTGACCCCATACTTCCGGCAGATGAATCTGACCGGCGGAAACAACCCTCATCCTTTTCTGCACGAA
ACTCGCTGGGAGAGCCACACCAACATCCTGTCCTTTTACCGGTCCTACCTGAGAGCCCGCAAGGCCTTCC
TCGAAAGGATCGGCAGATCCGACAGAGTGGAAAACCGGCCATTTCTGCTGCTGAAAGAGCCCAAGACCGA
CAGACAGACACTGGTGGCTGGATGGAAGGGCGAGTTCCATCTGCCAAGAGGCATCTTCACAGAGGCCGTG
CGGGATTGCCTGATCGAGATGGGACACGATGAAGTGGCCAGCTACAAAGAAGTGGGATTCATGGCCAAGG
CCGTGCCACTGTACTTTGAGAGAGCCTGCGAGGACAGGGTGCAGCCCTTTTACGACAGCCCCTTCAACGT
GGGCAACAGCCTGAAGCCTAAGAAGGGCAGATTCCTGAGCAAAGAGGAACGGGCCGAAGAGTGGGAGCGG
GGCAAAGAGAGATTCCGGGATCTCGAAGCCTGGTCCTATAGCGCCGCCAGAAGAATCGAGGACGCCTTTG
CCGGCATCGAGTATGCTAGCCCCGGAAACAAGAAGAAAATCGAGCAGCTCCTGCGGGACCTGAGCCTGTG
GGAAGCCTTTGAGAGCAAGCTGAAAGTGCGGGCCGACCGGATCAATCTGGCCAAGCTGAAGAAAGAAATC
CTGGAAGCCCAAGAACACCCCTACCACGACTTCAAGAGCTGGCAGAAGTTCGAGCGCGAGCTGCGGCTGG
TCAAGAACCAGGATATCATCACCTGGATGATGTGCCGCGACCTGATGGAAGAAAACAAGGTGGAAGGCCT
GGACACCGGCACACTGTACCTGAAGGACATCAGACCCAACGTGCAAGAGCAGGGCAGCCTGAACGTGCTG
AACAGAGTGAAGCCCATGAGACTGCCCGTGGTGGTGTACAGAGCCGATAGCAGAGGCCACGTGCACAAAG
AAGAAGCCCCTCTGGCCACCGTGTACATCGAGGAAAGAGACACCAAGCTGCTGAAGCAGGGCAACTTCAA
GTCCTTCGTGAAGGACAGGCGGCTGAACGGCCTGTTCTCCTTCGTTGATACTGGCGGACTGGCCATGGAA
CAGTACCCCATCTCCAAGCTGAGAGTGGAATACGAGCTGGCCAAGTACCAGACCGCCAGAGTGTGTGTGT
TCGAGCTGACCCTGAGACTGGAAGAGTCCCTGCTGACCCGGTATCCTCATCTGCCCGACGAGAGCTTCAG
AGAGATGCTGGAATCTTGGAGCGACCCTCTGCTGGCCAAATGGCCTGAACTGCACGGAAAAGTGCGGCTG
CTGATCGCCGTGCGGAATGCCTTTAGCCACAATCAGTACCCTATGTACGACGAGGCCGTGTTCAGCTCCA
TCCGGAAGTACGATCCTAGCAGCCCCGACGCCATCGAAGAGAGAATGGGCCTGAATATCGCCCACCGCCT
GTCTGAGGAAGTGAAGCAGGCCAAAGAAACCGTGGAACGGATCATTCAGGCCCTTCAACTGCCTCCACTT
GAAAGACTGACACTGGGTAGTTCCGGATCCGGCGCAACAAACTTCTCTCTGCTGAAACAAGCCGGAGATG
TCGAAGAGAATCCTGGACCGACCGAGTACAAGCCCACGGTGCGCCTCGCCACCCGCGACGACGTCCCCAG
GGCCGTACGCACCCTCGCCGCCGCGTTCGCCGACTACCCCGCCACGCGCCACACCGTCGATCCGGACCGC
CACATCGAGCGGGTCACCGAGCTGCAAGAACTCTTCCTCACGCGCGTCGGGCTCGACATCGGCAAGGTGT
GGGTCGCGGACGACGGCGCCGCGGTGGCGGTCTGGACCACGCCGGAGAGCGTCGAAGCGGGGGCGGTGTT
CGCCGAGATCGGCCCGCGCATGGCCGAGTTGAGCGGTTCCCGGCTGGCCGCGCAGCAACAGATGGAAGGC
CTCCTGGCGCCGCACCGGCCCAAGGAGCCCGCGTGGTTCCTGGCCACCGTCGGAGTCTCGCCCGACCACC
AGGGCAAGGGTCTGGGCAGCGCCGTCGTGCTCCCCGGAGTGGAGGCGGCCGAGCGCGCCGGGGTGCCCGC
CTTCCTGGAGACCTCCGCGCCCCGCAACCTCCCCTTCTACGAGCGGCTCGGCTTCACCGTCACCGCCGAC
GTCGAGGTGCCCGAAGGACCGCGCACCTGGTGCATGACCCGCAAGCCCGGTGCCTGAACGCGTTAAGTCG
ACAATCAACCTCTGGATTACAAAATTTGTGAAAGATTGACTGGTATTCTTAACTATGTTGCTCCTTTTAC
GCTATGTGGATACGCTGCTTTAATGCCTTTGTATCATGCTATTGCTTCCCGTATGGCTTTCATTTTCTCC
TCCTTGTATAAATCCTGGTTGCTGTCTCTTTATGAGGAGTTGTGGCCCGTTGTCAGGCAACGTGGCGTGG
TGTGCACTGTGTTTGCTGACGCAACCCCCACTGGTTGGGGCATTGCCACCACCTGTCAGCTCCTTTCCGG
GACTTTCGCTTTCCCCCTCCCTATTGCCACGGCGGAACTCATCGCCGCCTGCCTTGCCCGCTGCTGGACA
GGGGCTCGGCTGTTGGGCACTGACAATTCCGTGGTGTTGTCGGGGAAATCATCGTCCTTTCCTTGGCTGC
TCGCCTGTGTTGCCACCTGGATTCTGCGCGGGACGTCCTTCTGCTACGTCCCTTCGGCCCTCAATCCAGC
GGACCTTCCTTCCCGCGGCCTGCTGCCGGCTCTGCGGCCTCTTCCGCGTCTTCGCCTTCGCCCTCAGACG
AGTCGGATCTCCCTTTGGGCCGCCTCCCCGCGTCGACTTTAAGACCAATGACTTACAAGGCAGCTGTAGA
TCTTAGCCACTTTTTAAAAGAAAAGGGGGGACTGGAAGGGCTAATTCACTCCCAACGAAGACAAGATCTG
CTTTTTGCTTGTACTGGGTCTCTCTGGTTAGACCAGATCTGAGCCTGGGAGCTCTCTGGCTAACTAGGGA
ACCCACTGCTTAAGCCTCAATAAAGCTTGCCTTGAGTGCTTCAAGTAGTGTGTGCCCGTCTGTTGTGTGA
CTCTGGTAACTAGAGATCCCTCAGACCCTTTTAGTCAGTGTGGAAAATCTCTAGCAGGGCCCGTTTAAAC
CCGCTGATCAGCCTCGACTGTGCCTTCTAGTTGCCAGCCATCTGTTGTTTGCCCCTCCCCCGTGCCTTCC
TTGACCCTGGAAGGTGCCACTCCCACTGTCCTTTCCTAATAAAATGAGGAAATTGCATCGCATTGTCTGA
GTAGGTGTCATTCTATTCTGGGGGGTGGGGTGGGGCAGGACAGCAAGGGGGAGGATTGGGAAGACAATAG
CAGGCATGCTGGGGATGCGGTGGGCTCTATGGCTTCTGAGGCGGAAAGAACCAGCTGGGGCTCTAGGGGG
TATCCCC
[124 nt withheld, positions 8408-8531]
C
[91 nt withheld, positions 8533-8623]
A
[49 nt withheld, positions 8625-8673]
CCTTTGACGTTGGAGTCCACGTTCTTT
[37 nt withheld, positions 8701-8737]
ACCCTATCTCGGTCTATTCTTTTGATTTATAAGGGATTTTGCCGATTTCGGCCTATTGGTTAAAAAATGA
GCTGATTTAACAAAAATTTAACGCGAATTAATTCTGTGGAATGTGTGTCAGTTAGGGTGTGGAAAGTCCC
CAGGCTCCCCAGCAGGCAGAAGTATGCAAAGCATGCATCTCAATTAGTCAGCAACCAGGTGTGGAAAGTC
CCCAGGCTCCCCAGCAGGCAGAAGTATGCAAAGCATGCATCTCAATTAGTCAGCAACCATAGTCCCGCCC
CTAACTCCGCCCATCCCGCCCCTAACTCCGCCCAGTTCCGCCCATTCTCCGCCCCATGGCTGACTAATTT
TTTTTATTTATGCAGAGGCCGAGGCCGCCTCTGCCTCTGAGCTATTCCAGAAGTAGTGAGGAGGCTTTTT
TGGAGGCCTAGGCTTTTGCAAAAAGCTCCCGGGAGCTTGTATATCCATTTTCGGATCTGATCAGCACGTG
TTGACAATTAATCATCGGCATAGTATATCGGCATAGTATAATACGACAAGGTGAGGAACTAAACCATGGC
CAAGTTGACCAGTGCCGTTCCGGTGCTCACCGCGCGCGACGTCGCCGGAGCGGTCGAGTTCTGGACCGAC
CGGCTCGGGTTCTCCCGGGACTTCGTGGAGGACGACTTCGCCGGTGTGGTCCGGGACGACGTGACCCTGT
TCATCAGCGCGGTCCAGGACCAGGTGGTGCCGGACAACACCCTGGCCTGGGTGTGGGTGCGCGGCCTGGA
CGAGCTGTACGCCGAGTGGTCGGAGGTCGTGTCCACGAACTTCCGGGACGCCTCCGGGCCGGCCATGACC
GAGATCGGCGAGCAGCCGTGGGGGCGGGAGTTCGCCCTGCGCGACCCGGCCGGCAACTGCGTGCACTTCG
TGGCCGAGGAGCAGGACTGACACGTGCTACGAGATTTCGATTCCACCGCCGCCTTCTATGAAAGGTTGGG
CTTCGGAATCGTTTTCCGGGACGCCGGCTGGATGATCCTCCAGCGCGGGGATCTCATGCTGGAGTTCTTC
GCCCACCCCAACTTGTTTATTGCAGCTTATAATGGTTACAAATAAAGCAATAGCATCACAAATTTCACAA
ATAAAGCATTTTTTTCACTGCATTCTAGTTGTGGTTTGTCCAAACTCATCAATGTATCTTATCATGTCTG
TATACCGTCGACCTCTAGCTAGAGCTTGGCGTAATCATGGTCATAGCTGTTTCCTGTGTGAAATTGTTAT
CCGCTCACAATTCCACACAACATACGAGCCGGAAGCATAAAGTGTAAAGCCTGGGGTGCCTAATGAGTGA
GCTAACTCACATTAATTGCGTTGCGCTCACTGCCCGCTTTCCAGTCGGGAAACCTGTCGTGCCAGCTGCA
TTAATGAATCGGCCAACGCGCGGGGAGAGGCGGTTTGCGTATTGGGCGCTCTTCCGCTTCCTCGCTCACT
GACTCGCTGCGCTCGGTCGTTCGGCTGCGGCGAGCGGTATCAGCTCACTCAAAGGCGGTAATACGGTTAT
CCACAGAATCAGGGGATAACGCAGGAAAGAACATGTGAGCAAAAGGCCAGCAAAAGGCCAGGAACCGTAA
AAAGGCCGCGTTGCTGGCGTTTTTCCATAGGCTCCGCCCCCCTGACGAGCATCACAAAAATCGACGCTCA
AGTCAGAGGTGGCGAAACCCGACAGGACTATAAAGATACCAGGCGTTTCCCCCTGGAAGCTCCCTCGTGC
GCTCTCCTGTTCCGACCCTGCCGCTTACCGGATACCTGTCCGCCTTTCTCCCTTCGGGAAGCGTGGCGCT
TTCTCATAGCTCACGCTGTAGGTATCTCAGTTCGGTGTAGGTCGTTCGCTCCAAGCTGGGCTGTGTGCAC
GAACCCCCCGTTCAGCCCGACCGCTGCGCCTTATCCGGTAACTATCGTCTTGAGTCCAACCCGGTAAGAC
ACGACTTATCGCCACTGGCAGCAGCCACTGGTAACAGGATTAGCAGAGCGAGGTATGTAGGCGGTGCTAC
AGAGTTCTTGAAGTGGTGGCCTAACTACGGCTACACTAGAAGAACAGTATTTGGTATCTGCGCTCTGCTG
AAGCCAGTTACCTTCGGAAAAAGAGTTGGTAGCTCTTGATCCGGCAAACAAACCACCGCTGGTAGCGGTG
GTTTTTTTGTTTGCAAGCAGCAGATTACGCGCAGAAAAAAAGGATCTCAAGAAGATCCTTTGATCTTTTC
TACGGGGTCTGACGCTCAGTGGAACGAAAACTCACGTTAAGGGATTTTGGTCATGAGATTATCAAAAAGG
ATCTTCACCTAGATCCTTTTAAATTAAAAATGAAGTTTTAAATCAATCTAAAGTATATATGAGTAAACTT
GGTCTGACAGTTACCAATGCTTAATCAGTGAGGCACCTATCTCAGCGATCTGTCTATTTCGTTCATCCAT
AGTTGCCTGACTCCCCGTCGTGTAGATAACTACGATACGGGAGGGCTTACCATCTGGCCCCAGTGCTGCA
ATGATACCGCGAGACCCACGCTCACCGGCTCCAGATTTATCAGCAATAAACCAGCCAGCCGGAAGGGCCG
AGCGCAGAAGTGGTCCTGCAACTTTATCCGCCTCCATCCAGTCTATTAATTGTTGCCGGGAAGCTAGAGT
AAGTAGTTCGCCAGTTAATAGTTTGCGCAACGTTGTTGCCATTGCTACAGGCATCGTGGTGTCACGCTCG
TCGTTTGGTATGGCTTCATTCAGCTCCGGTTCCCAACGATCAAGGCGAGTTACATGATCCCCCATGTTGT
GCAAAAAAGCGGTTAGCTCCTTCGGTCCTCCGATCGTTGTCAGAAGTAAGTTGGCCGCAGTGTTATCACT
CATGGTTATGGCAGCACTGCATAATTCTCTTACTGTCATGCCATCCGTAAGATGCTTTTCTGTGACTGGT
GAGTACTCAACCAAGTCATTCTGAGAATAGTGTATGCGGCGACCGAGTTGCTCTTGCCCGGCGTCAATAC
GGGATAATACCGCGCCACATAGCAGAACTTTAAAAGTGCTCATCATTGGAAAACGTTCTTCGGGGCGAAA
ACTCTCAAGGATCTTACCGCTGTTGAGATCCAGTTCGATGTAACCCACTCGTGCACCCAACTGATCTTCA
GCATCTTTTACTTTCACCAGCGTTTCTGGGTGAGCAAAAACAGGAAGGCAAAATGCCGCAAAAAAGGGAA
TAAGGGCGACACGGAAATGTTGAATACTCATACTCTTCCTTTTTCAATATTATTGAAGCATTTATCAGGG
TTATTGTCTCATGAGCGGATACATATTTGAATGTATTTAGAAAAATAAACAAATAGGGGTTCCGCGCACA
TTTCCCCGAAAAGTGCCACCTGACGTCGACGGATCGGGAGATCTCCCGATCCCCTATGGTGCACTCTCAG
TACAATCTGCTCTGATGCCGCATAGTTAAGCCAGTATCTGCTCCCTGCTTGTGTGTTGGAGGTCGCTGAG
TAGTGCGCGAGCAAAATTTAAGCTACAACAAGGCAAGGCTTGACCGACAATTGCATGAAGAATCTGCTTA
GGGTTAGGCGTTTTGCGCTGCTTCGCGATGTACGGGCCAGATATACGCGTT
Features (pLannotate 1.2.2; 31 found; start..end, strand, type, name):
      1..380     +  enhancer       CMV enhancer: human cytomegalovirus immediate early enhancer
    381..580     +  promoter       CMV promoter: human cytomegalovirus (CMV) immediate early promoter
    598..778     +  LTR            5' LTR (truncated): truncated 5' long terminal repeat (LTR) from HIV-1
    825..950     +  misc_feature   HIV-1 Ψ: packaging signal of human immunodeficiency virus type 1
    934..1297    +  CDS            HIV-1 gag (fragment): gag protein from human immunodeficiency virus 1; gag
   1443..1676    +  misc_feature   RRE: The Rev response element (RRE) of HIV-1 allows for Rev-dependent mRNA export from the nucleus to the cytoplasm.
   2053..2153    +  CDS            Rev (fragment): human immunodeficiency virus 1 (HIV-1) Rev protein; rev; enhances nuclear export of unspliced and incompletely spliced viral mRNAs
   2203..2320    +  misc_feature   cPPT/CTS: central polypurine tract and central termination sequence of HIV-1
   2371..2611    +  promoter       U6 promoter: RNA polymerase III promoter for human U6 snRNA
   2688..2706    +  CDS            small t antigen (fragment): SV40 (simian virus 40) small t antigen
   2732..2943    +  promoter       EF-1α core promoter: core promoter for human elongation factor EF-1α
   6600..7197    +  CDS            PuroR (fragment): puromycin N-acetyltransferase; pac from Streptomyces; confers resistance to puromycin
   7213..7801    +  misc_feature   WPRE: woodchuck hepatitis virus posttranscriptional regulatory element
   7852..7871    +  misc_feature   cPPT/CTS (fragment): central polypurine tract and central termination sequence of HIV-1
   7873..8106    +  LTR            3' LTR (ΔU3): self-inactivating 3' long terminal repeat (LTR) from HIV-1
   8138..8362    +  polyA_signal   bGH poly(A) signal: bovine growth hormone polyadenylation signal
   8366..8387    +  promoter       SV40 promoter (fragment): SV40 enhancer and early promoter
   8408..8836    +  rep_origin     f1 ori (sequence partly withheld): f1 bacteriophage origin of replication; arrow indicates direction of (+) strand synthesis
   8850..9179    +  promoter       SV40 promoter: SV40 enhancer and early promoter
   9227..9274    +  promoter       EM7 promoter: synthetic bacterial promoter&nbsp
   9293..9667    +  CDS            BleoR: antibiotic-binding protein; Sh ble from Streptoalloteichus hindustanus; confers resistance to bleomycin, phleomycin, and Zeocin™
   9677..9802    +  CDS            ble (fragment): BLE_KLEPN - Experimental evidence at protein level: Swiss-Prot protein existence level 1. Binding protein with a strong affinity to the bleomycin family of antibiotics. Binds to CL990; an antimitotic-antibiotic compound. From Klebsiella pneumoniae.
   9797..9918    +  polyA_signal   SV40 poly(A) signal: SV40 polyadenylation signal
   9989..10011   -  protein_bind   lac operator (fragment): The lac repressor binds to the lac operator to inhibit transcription in E. coli. This inhibition can be relieved by adding lactose or isopropyl-β-D-thiogalactopyranoside (IPTG). lac repressor encoded by lacI
  10015..10045   -  promoter       lac promoter: promoter for the E. coli lac operon
  10060..10081   -  protein_bind   CAP binding site: CAP binding activates transcription in the presence of cAMP. E. coli catabolite activator protein
  10094..10186   -  CDS            lacI (fragment): lac repressor; lacI; The lac repressor binds to the lac operator to inhibit transcription in E. coli. This inhibition can be relieved by adding lactose or isopropyl-β-D-thiogalactopyranoside (IPTG).
  10369..10957   -  rep_origin     ori: high-copy-number ColE1/pMB1/pBR322/pUC origin of replication
  11128..11988   -  CDS            AmpR: β-lactamase; bla; confers resistance to ampicillin, carbenicillin, and related antibiotics
  11989..12093   -  promoter       AmpR promoter: bla
  12152..12204   -  misc_feature   bom (fragment): basis of mobility region from pBR322
