[The description below was written by a language model from this plasmid's Addgene catalogue record and pLannotate feature annotations shown in this document.]
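Description:
pLentiRNACRISPR_002 is a 12.4 kb third-generation-style lentiviral transfer plasmid built on the lentiCRISPRv2 backbone. It delivers both an RNA-targeting Cas13b effector and its guide RNA from a single vector. In bacteria it is maintained through a high-copy ColE1/pUC origin and selected with ampicillin (AmpR). The backbone also carries an f1 origin and an SV40/EM7-driven BleoR cassette that lies outside the viral genome. The packaged region is framed by a CMV enhancer/promoter-driven truncated HIV-1 5' LTR and a self-inactivating ΔU3 3' LTR. It contains the Ψ packaging signal, RRE and cPPT/CTS, with a bGH polyadenylation signal downstream of the 3' LTR.

Two expression units sit between the LTRs. A human U6 Pol III promoter drives the guide RNA cassette, in which a BsmBI cloning site is followed by the PguCas13b direct repeat. Annealed spacer oligos are therefore ligated upstream of a 3' direct repeat, as this orthologue requires. Downstream, the EF-1α core (EFS) promoter transcribes PguCas13b fused at its C terminus to a nuclear export signal, which keeps the enzyme in the cytoplasm. A 2A peptide links this to puromycin N-acetyltransferase so that transduced cells can be selected, and a WPRE enhances transcript expression. The automated annotation leaves the roughly 3.6 kb stretch between the EFS promoter and PuroR unlabelled; this presumably corresponds to the Cas13b-NES-2A coding sequence named in the catalogue entry. The short "small t antigen" hit near the guide cassette is likely a spurious match.

The construct is intended for expressing cytoplasmic PguCas13b in mammalian cells and for cloning compatible guides. It was deposited in connection with work on Cas13 screens and guide RNA design.
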