Addgene plasmid #138144: pLentiRNACRISPR_002 - hU6-DR_BsmBI-EFS-PguCas13b-NES-2A-Puro-WPRE
Purpose: Expresses PguCas13b in mammalian cells, localized in the cytoplasm. For cloning of guide RNAs compatible with PguCas13b. Contains a 3' direct repeat. Clone using BsmBI. F overhang cacc. R overhang caac
Depositing lab: Neville Sanjana. Depositing organization: New York Genome Center. Publication: Massively parallel Cas13 screens reveal principles for guide RNA design. Wessels HH, Mendez-Mancilla A, Guo X, Legut M, Daniloski Z, Sanjana NE. Nat Biotechnol. 2020 Jun;38(6):722-727. doi: 10.1038/s41587-020-0456-9. Epub 2020 Mar 16. PubMed 32518401.
Backbone
  Vector backbone: lentiCRISPRv2
  Vector type: Lentiviral
Growth in bacteria
  Bacterial resistance: Ampicillin, 100 μg/mL
  Growth temperature: 37°C
  Growth strain: NEB Stable
  Copy number: High Copy
Gene/Insert
  Gene/Insert name: PguCas13b
  Species: H. sapiens (human)
  Tag / fusion protein: NES (C terminal on insert)
  Cloning method: Gibson Cloning
Terms and licenses: Academic/Nonprofit Terms; Industry Terms: Not Available to Industry
Depositor comments: Please visit https://doi.org/10.1101/2019.12.27.889089 for bioRxiv preprint.
How to cite: pLentiRNACRISPR_002 - hU6-DR_BsmBI-EFS-PguCas13b-NES-2A-Puro-WPRE was a gift from Neville Sanjana (Addgene plasmid # 138144 ; http://n2t.net/addgene:138144 ; RRID:Addgene_138144)
